>Addgene plasmid #147625 | pLNHA-C1-HsNot2-del409-432_T | depositor full sequence | sequence record 290072 | Full Sequence
TAGTTATTAATAGTAATCAATTACGGGGTCATTAGTTCATAGCCCATATATGGAGTTCCGCGTTACATAA
CTTACGGTAAATGGCCCGCCTGGCTGACCGCCCAACGACCCCCGCCCATTGACGTCAATAATGACGTATG
TTCCCATAGTAACGCCAATAGGGACTTTCCATTGACGTCAATGGGTGGAGTATTTACGGTAAACTGCCCA
CTTGGCAGTACATCAAGTGTATCATATGCCAAGTACGCCCCCTATTGACGTCAATGACGGTAAATGGCCC
GCCTGGCATTATGCCCAGTACATGACCTTATGGGACTTTCCTACTTGGCAGTACATCTACGTATTAGTCA
TCGCTATTACCATGGTGATGCGGTTTTGGCAGTACATCAATGGGCGTGGATAGCGGTTTGACTCACGGGG
ATTTCCAAGTCTCCACCCCATTGACGTCAATGGGAGTTTGTTTTGGCACCAAAATCAACGGGACTTTCCA
AAATGTCGTAACAACTCCGCCCCATTGACGCAAATGGGCGGTAGGCGTGTACGGTGGGAGGTCTATATAA
GCAGAGCTCTCTGGCTAACTAGAGAACCCACTGCTTACTGGCTTATCGAAATTAATACGACTCACTATAG
GGAGACCCAAGCTCTAGCGCTACCGGTCGCCACCATGGACGCACAAACACGACGACGTGAGCGTCGCGCT
GAGAAACAAGCTCAATGGAAAGCTGCAAACGGTGGATCTCCTCCACATATGGCTTACCCATACGATGTTC
CAGATTACGCTCCTCCATCTCGAGCTCAAGCTTCGGTGAGGACTGATGGACATACATTATCTGAGAAAAG
AAACTACCAGGTGACAAACAGCATGTTTGGTGCTTCAAGAAAGAAGTTTGTAGAGGGGGTCGACAGTGAC
TACCATGACGAAAACATGTACTACAGCCAGTCTTCTATGTTTCCACATCGGTCAGAAAAAGATATGCTGG
CATCACCATCTACATCAGGTCAGCTGTCTCAGTTTGGGGCAAGTTTATACGGGCAACAAAGTGCACTAGG
CCTTCCAATGAGGGGGATGAGCAACAATACCCCTCAGTTAAATCGCAGCTTATCACAAGGCACTCAGTTA
CCGAGCCACGTCACGCCAACAACAGGGGTACCAACAATGTCACTTCACACGCCTCCATCTCCAAGCAGGG
GTATTTTGCCTATGAATCCTAGGAATATGATGAACCACTCCCAGGTTGGTCAGGGCATTGGAATTCCTAG
CAGGACAAATAGCATGAGCAGTTCAGGGTTAGGTAGCCCCAACAGAAGCTCGCCAAGCATAATATGTATG
CCAAAGCAGCAGCCTTCTCGACAGCCTTTTACTGTGAACAGTATGTCTGGATTTGGAATGAACAGGAATC
AGGCATTTGGAATGAATAACTCCTTATCAAGTAACATTTTTAATGGAACAGACGGAAGTGAAAATGTGAC
AGGATTGGACCTTTCAGATTTCCCAGCATTAGCAGACCGAAACAGGAGGGAAGGAAGTGGTAACCCAACT
CCATTAATAAACCCCTTGGCTGGAAGAGCTCCTTATGTTGGAATGGTAACAAAACCAGCAAATGAACAAT
CCCAGGACTTCTCAATACACAATGAAGATTTTCCAGCATTACCAGGCTCCAGCTATAAAGATCCAACATC
AAGTAATGATGACAGTAAATCTAATTTGAATACATCTGGCAAGACAACTTCAAGTACAGATGGACCCAAA
TTCCCTGGAGATAAAAGTTCAACAACACAAAATAATAACCAGCAGAAAAAAGGGATCCAGGTGTTACCTG
ATGGTCGGGTTACTAACATTCCTCAAGGGATGGTGACGGACCAATTTGGAATGATTGGCCTGTTAACATT
TATCAGGGCAGCAGAGACAGACCCAGGAATGGTACATCTTGCATTAGGAAGTGACTTAACAACATTAGGC
CTCAATCTGAACTCTCCTGAAAATCTCTACCCCAAATTTGCGTCACCCTGGGCATCTTCACCTTGTGCAA
TAAAACTTGGCCGATATGGTGAAGACCTTCTCTTCTATCTCTATTACATGAATGGAGGAGACGTATTACA
ACTTTTAGCTGCAGTGGAGCTTTTTAACCGTGATTGGAGATACCACAAAGAAGAACGAGTATGGATTACC
AGGGCACCAGGCATGGAGCCAACAATGAAAACCAATACCTATGAGAGGGGAACATATTACTTCTTTGACT
GTCTTAACTGGAGGAAAGTAGCTAAGGAGTTCCATCTGGAATATGACAAATTAGAAGAACGGCCTCACCT
GCCATCCACCTTCAACTACAACCCTGCTCAGCAAGCCTTCTAACCGCGGGCCCGGGATCCACCGGATCTA
GATAACTGATCATAATCAGCCATACCACATTTGTAGAGGTTTTACTTGCTTTAAAAAACCTCCCACACCT
CCCCCTGAACCTGAAACATAAAATGAATGCAATTGTTGTTGTTAACTTGTTTATTGCAGCTTATAATGGT
TACAAATAAAGCAATAGCATCACAAATTTCACAAATAAAGCATTTTTTTCACTGCATTCTAGTTGTGGTT
TGTCCAAACTCATCAATGTATCTTAACGCGTAAATTGTAAGCGTTAATATTTTGTTAAAATTCGCGTTAA
ATTTTTGTTAAATCAGCTCATTTTTTAACCAATAGGCCGAAATCGGCAAAATCCCTTATAAATCAAAAGA
ATAGACCGAGATAGGGT
[37 nt withheld, positions 2748-2784]
AAAGAACGTGGACTCCAACGTCAAAGG
[49 nt withheld, positions 2812-2860]
T
[91 nt withheld, positions 2862-2952]
G
[124 nt withheld, positions 2954-3077]
CAGGTGGCACTTTTCGGGGAAATGTGCGCGGAACCCCTATTTGTTTATTTTTCTAAATACATTCAAATAT
GTATCCGCTCATGAGACAATAACCCTGATAAATGCTTCAATAATATTGAAAAAGGAAGAGTCCTGAGGCG
GAAAGAACCAGCTGTGGAATGTGTGTCAGTTAGGGTGTGGAAAGTCCCCAGGCTCCCCAGCAGGCAGAAG
TATGCAAAGCATGCATCTCAATTAGTCAGCAACCAGGTGTGGAAAGTCCCCAGGCTCCCCAGCAGGCAGA
AGTATGCAAAGCATGCATCTCAATTAGTCAGCAACCATAGTCCCGCCCCTAACTCCGCCCATCCCGCCCC
TAACTCCGCCCAGTTCCGCCCATTCTCCGCCCCATGGCTGACTAATTTTTTTTATTTATGCAGAGGCCGA
GGCCGCCTCGGCCTCTGAGCTATTCCAGAAGTAGTGAGGAGGCTTTTTTGGAGGCCTAGGCTTTTGCAAA
GATCGATCAAGAGACAGGATGAGGATCGTTTCGCATGATTGAACAAGATGGATTGCACGCAGGTTCTCCG
GCCGCTTGGGTGGAGAGGCTATTCGGCTATGACTGGGCACAACAGACAATCGGCTGCTCTGATGCCGCCG
TGTTCCGGCTGTCAGCGCAGGGGCGCCCGGTTCTTTTTGTCAAGACCGACCTGTCCGGTGCCCTGAATGA
ACTGCAAGACGAGGCAGCGCGGCTATCGTGGCTGGCCACGACGGGCGTTCCTTGCGCAGCTGTGCTCGAC
GTTGTCACTGAAGCGGGAAGGGACTGGCTGCTATTGGGCGAAGTGCCGGGGCAGGATCTCCTGTCATCTC
ACCTTGCTCCTGCCGAGAAAGTATCCATCATGGCTGATGCAATGCGGCGGCTGCATACGCTTGATCCGGC
TACCTGCCCATTCGACCACCAAGCGAAACATCGCATCGAGCGAGCACGTACTCGGATGGAAGCCGGTCTT
GTCGATCAGGATGATCTGGACGAAGAGCATCAGGGGCTCGCGCCAGCCGAACTGTTCGCCAGGCTCAAGG
CGAGCATGCCCGACGGCGAGGATCTCGTCGTGACCCATGGCGATGCCTGCTTGCCGAATATCATGGTGGA
AAATGGCCGCTTTTCTGGATTCATCGACTGTGGCCGGCTGGGTGTGGCGGACCGCTATCAGGACATAGCG
TTGGCTACCCGTGATATTGCTGAAGAGCTTGGCGGCGAATGGGCTGACCGCTTCCTCGTGCTTTACGGTA
TCGCCGCTCCCGATTCGCAGCGCATCGCCTTCTATCGCCTTCTTGACGAGTTCTTCTGAGCGGGACTCTG
GGGTTCGAAATGACCGACCAAGCGACGCCCAACCTGCCATCACGAGATTTCGATTCCACCGCCGCCTTCT
ATGAAAGGTTGGGCTTCGGAATCGTTTTCCGGGACGCCGGCTGGATGATCCTCCAGCGCGGGGATCTCAT
GCTGGAGTTCTTCGCCCACCCTAGGGGGAGGCTAACTGAAACACGGAAGGAGACAATACCGGAAGGAACC
CGCGCTATGACGGCAATAAAAAGACAGAATAAAACGCACGGTGTTGGGTCGTTTGTTCATAAACGCGGGG
TTCGGTCCCAGGGCTGGCACTCTGTCGATACCCCACCGAGACCCCATTGGGGCCAATACGCCCGCGTTTC
TTCCTTTTCCCCACCCCACCCCCCAAGTTCGGGTGAAGGCCCAGGGCTCGCAGCCAACGTCGGGGCGGCA
GGCCCTGCCATAGCCTCAGGTTACTCATATATACTTTAGATTGATTTAAAACTTCATTTTTAATTTAAAA
GGATCTAGGTGAAGATCCTTTTTGATAATCTCATGACCAAAATCCCTTAACGTGAGTTTTCGTTCCACTG
AGCGTCAGACCCCGTAGAAAAGATCAAAGGATCTTCTTGAGATCCTTTTTTTCTGCGCGTAATCTGCTGC
TTGCAAACAAAAAAACCACCGCTACCAGCGGTGGTTTGTTTGCCGGATCAAGAGCTACCAACTCTTTTTC
CGAAGGTAACTGGCTTCAGCAGAGCGCAGATACCAAATACTGTCCTTCTAGTGTAGCCGTAGTTAGGCCA
CCACTTCAAGAACTCTGTAGCACCGCCTACATACCTCGCTCTGCTAATCCTGTTACCAGTGGCTGCTGCC
AGTGGCGATAAGTCGTGTCTTACCGGGTTGGACTCAAGACGATAGTTACCGGATAAGGCGCAGCGGTCGG
GCTGAACGGGGGGTTCGTGCACACAGCCCAGCTTGGAGCGAACGACCTACACCGAACTGAGATACCTACA
GCGTGAGCTATGAGAAAGCGCCACGCTTCCCGAAGGGAGAAAGGCGGACAGGTATCCGGTAAGCGGCAGG
GTCGGAACAGGAGAGCGCACGAGGGAGCTTCCAGGGGGAAACGCCTGGTATCTTTATAGTCCTGTCGGGT
TTCGCCACCTCTGACTTGAGCGTCGATTTTTGTGATGCTCGTCAGGGGGGCGGAGCCTATGGAAAAACGC
CAGCAACGCGGCCTTTTTACGGTTCCTGGCCTTTTGCTGGCCTTTTGCTCACATGTTCTTTCCTGCGTTA
TCCCCTGATTCTGTGGATAACCGTATTACCGCCATGCAT
Features (pLannotate 1.2.2; 19 found; start..end, strand, type, name):
     61..364     +  enhancer       CMV enhancer: human cytomegalovirus immediate early enhancer
    365..568     +  promoter       CMV promoter: human cytomegalovirus (CMV) immediate early promoter
    564..597     +  LTR            5' LTR (truncated) (fragment): truncated 5' long terminal repeat (LTR) from HIV-1
    613..631     +  promoter       T7 promoter: promoter for bacteriophage T7 RNA polymerase
    665..730     +  CDS            N (fragment): REGN_LAMBD - Experimental evidence at protein level: Swiss-Prot protein existence level 1. Plays a role as a transcriptional antitermination factor that allows the virus to initiate its lytic phase. Activates expression of the delayed viral early genes by modifying host RNA polymerase (RNAP) into a form that is resistant to termination signals. This antitermination function requires the host NusA protein which serves to stabilize the interaction between antitermination protein N and host RNA polymerase. From Escherichia phage lambda (Bacteriophage lambda).
    755..781     +  CDS            3xHA (fragment): three tandem HA epitope tags
    787..805     +  misc_feature   MCS (fragment): multiple cloning site
    806..2350    +  CDS            CNOT2: CNOT2_HUMAN - Also known as CDC36, NOT2. Experimental evidence at protein level: Swiss-Prot protein existence level 1. Component of the CCR4-NOT complex which is one of the major cellular mRNA deadenylases and is linked to various cellular processes including bulk mRNA degradation, miRNA-mediated repression, translational repression during translational initiation and general transcription regulation. Additional complex functions may be a consequence of its influence on mRNA expression. Required for the CCR4- NOT complex structural integrity. Can repress transcription and may link the CCR4-NOT
   2353..2375    +  misc_feature   MCS (fragment): multiple cloning site
   2387..2471    +  CDS            large T antigen (fragment): large T antigen from SV40 (simian virus 40)
   2494..2615    +  polyA_signal   SV40 poly(A) signal: SV40 polyadenylation signal
   2649..3077    -  rep_origin     f1 ori (sequence partly withheld): f1 bacteriophage origin of replication; arrow indicates direction of (+) strand synthesis
   3104..3208    +  promoter       AmpR promoter: bla
   3210..3567    +  promoter       SV40 promoter: SV40 enhancer and early promoter
   3602..4396    +  CDS            NeoR/KanR: aminoglycoside phosphotransferase from Tn5; aph(3')-II (or nptII); confers resistance to neomycin, kanamycin, and G418 (Geneticin®)
   4417..4569    +  CDS            ble (fragment): BLE_KLEPN - Experimental evidence at protein level: Swiss-Prot protein existence level 1. Binding protein with a strong affinity to the bleomycin family of antibiotics. Binds to CL990; an antimitotic-antibiotic compound. From Klebsiella pneumoniae.
   4628..4675    +  polyA_signal   HSV TK poly(A) signal: herpes simplex virus thymidine kinase polyadenylation signal (Cole and Stacy, 1985)
   4766..4782    -  polyA_signal   bGH poly(A) signal (fragment): bovine growth hormone polyadenylation signal
   5004..5592    +  rep_origin     ori: high-copy-number ColE1/pMB1/pBR322/pUC origin of replication
