[The description below was written by a language model from this plasmid's Addgene catalogue record and pLannotate feature annotations shown in this document.]
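Description:
pLNHA-C1-HsNot2-del409-432_T is a 5.7 kb mammalian expression plasmid that produces a deletion mutant of human CNOT2 (NOT2), a structural subunit of the CCR4-NOT deadenylase complex, fused at its N-terminus to a lambda N peptide and an HA epitope. The catalogue lists the backbone as unknown. The feature layout, however, has a CMV enhancer/promoter upstream of a C1-style multiple cloning site, an SV40 poly(A) signal, an f1 origin and a dual-promoter NeoR/KanR cassette, which is typical of the pEGFP-C1 family with the fluorescent protein replaced by the lambda N-HA tag. A high-copy ColE1/pUC origin supports propagation in E. coli. The Tn5 aminoglycoside phosphotransferase gene is driven by both the bacterial AmpR promoter and the SV40 early promoter and ends in an HSV TK poly(A) signal, so it gives kanamycin resistance in bacteria and could give G418 selection in mammalian cells.

The record is internally inconsistent about the insert. The purpose, insert name and Entrez link refer to Drosophila Not2 (Rga), whereas the plasmid name, the species field, the cited human reference transcript and the annotated CNOT2 coding sequence all indicate the human protein. The name indicates that residues 409–432 are deleted. The lambda N fragment is the short RNA-binding peptide that recognises boxB hairpins, so the fusion can be tethered to a boxB-containing reporter mRNA, and the HA tag allows detection and immunoprecipitation. The record does not state the assay. The associated work concerns the structure and assembly of the human CCR4-NOT NOT module, so the mutant was probably used to probe interactions within that module.
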