Addgene plasmid #147625: pLNHA-C1-HsNot2-del409-432_T
Purpose: Mammalian Expression of DmNot2-del409-432
Depositing lab: Elisa Izaurralde. Depositing organization: Max Planck Institute for Developmental Biology. Publication: Structure and assembly of the NOT module of the human CCR4-NOT complex. Boland A, Chen Y, Raisch T, Jonas S, Kuzuoglu-Ozturk D, Wohlbold L, Weichenrieder O, Izaurralde E. Nat Struct Mol Biol. 2013 Nov;20(11):1289-97. doi: 10.1038/nsmb.2681. Epub 2013 Oct 13. PubMed 24121232.
Backbone
  Vector backbone: Unknown
  Vector type: Mammalian Expression
Growth in bacteria
  Bacterial resistance: Kanamycin, 50 μg/mL
  Growth temperature: 37°C
  Growth strain: DH5alpha
  Copy number: High Copy
Gene/Insert
  Gene/Insert name: DmNot2-del409-432 (alt name: CNOT2)
  Species: H. sapiens (human)
  Entrez Gene: Rga (a.k.a. Dmel_CG2161, CG2138, CG2161, Dmel\CG2161, NOT2, Not2, RGA, l(3)03834, not2)
  Cloning method: Unknown
Terms and licenses: Academic/Nonprofit Terms; Industry Terms: Not Available to Industry
Depositor comments: ORF extracted from NCBI: NM_014515.5. Plasmids from this collection were made available to the research community and donated after the lab closed. Please note that the sequence provided by the depositing laboratory may be theoretical/predicted or based on Sanger sequencing results. There may be discrepancies between sequencing results obtained by Addgene and the depositor sequence. If an Addgene verified sequence is not available, please contact before placing your order to request that our lab fully sequence the plasmid.
How to cite: pLNHA-C1-HsNot2-del409-432_T was a gift from Elisa Izaurralde (Addgene plasmid # 147625 ; http://n2t.net/addgene:147625 ; RRID:Addgene_147625)
